>Addgene plasmid #153950 | pPB CAG SMARCA4-Venus | depositor full sequence | sequence record 297684 | pPB CAG SMARCA4-Venus sequence 11317 bps
AGATTATCAAAAAGGATCTTCACCTAGATCCTTTTAAATTAAAAATGAAGTTTTAAATCAATCTAAAGTA
TATATGAGTAAACTTGGTCTGACAGTTACCAATGCTTAATCAGTGAGGCACCTATCTCAGCGATCTGTCT
ATTTCGTTCATCCATAGTTGCCTGACTCCCCGTCGTGTAGATAACTACGATACGGGAGGGCTTACCATCT
GGCCCCAGTGCTGCAATGATACCGCGAGACCCACGCTCACCGGCTCCAGATTTATCAGCAATAAACCAGC
CAGCCGGAAGGGCCGAGCGCAGAAGTGGTCCTGCAACTTTATCCGCCTCCATCCAGTCTATTAATTGTTG
CCGGGAAGCTAGAGTAAGTAGTTCGCCAGTTAATAGTTTGCGCAACGTTGTTGCCATTGCTACAGGCATC
GTGGTGTCACGCTCGTCGTTTGGTATGGCTTCATTCAGCTCCGGTTCCCAACGATCAAGGCGAGTTACAT
GATCCCCCATGTTGTGCAAAAAAGCGGTTAGCTCCTTCGGTCCTCCGATCGTTGTCAGAAGTAAGTTGGC
CGCAGTGTTATCACTCATGGTTATGGCAGCACTGCATAATTCTCTTACTGTCATGCCATCCGTAAGATGC
TTTTCTGTGACTGGTGAGTACTCAACCAAGTCATTCTGAGAATAGTGTATGCGGCGACCGAGTTGCTCTT
GCCCGGCGTCAATACGGGATAATACCGCGCCACATAGCAGAACTTTAAAAGTGCTCATCATTGGAAAACG
TTCTTCGGGGCGAAAACTCTCAAGGATCTTACCGCTGTTGAGATCCAGTTCGATGTAACCCACTCGTGCA
CCCAACTGATCTTCAGCATCTTTTACTTTCACCAGCGTTTCTGGGTGAGCAAAAACAGGAAGGCAAAATG
CCGCAAAAAAGGGAATAAGGGCGACACGGAAATGTTGAATACTCATACTCTTCCTTTTTCAATATTATTG
AAGCATTTATCAGGGTTATTGTCTCATGAGCGGATACATATTTGAATGTATTTAGAAAAATAAACAAATA
GGGGTTCCGCGCACATTTCCCCGAAAAGTGCCACCTAAATTGTAAGCGTTAATATTTTGTTAAAATTCGC
GTTAAATTTTTGTTAAATCAGCTCATTTTTTAACCAATAGGCCGAAATCGGCAAAATCCCTTATAAATCA
AAAGAATAGACCGAGATAGGGT
[37 nt withheld, positions 1213-1249]
AAAGAACGTGGACTCCAACGTCAAAGG
[49 nt withheld, positions 1277-1325]
T
[91 nt withheld, positions 1327-1417]
G
[124 nt withheld, positions 1419-1542]
CCCATTCGCCATTCAGGCTGCGCAACTGTTGGGAAGGGCGATCGGTGCGGGCCTCTTCGCTATTACGCCA
GCTGGCGAAAGGGGGATGTGCTGCAAGGCGATTAAGTTGGGTAACGCCAGGGTTTTCCCAGTCACGACGT
TGTAAAACGACGGCCAGTGAATTGTAATACGACTCACTATAGGGCGAATTGGGTACCTTAACCCTAGAAA
GATAGTCTGCGTAAAATTGACGCATGCATTCTTGAAATATTGCTCTCTCTTTCTAAATAGCGCGAATCCG
TCGCTGTGCATTTAGGACATCTCAGTCGCCGCTTGGAGCTCCCGTGAGGCGTGCTTGTCAATGCGGTAAG
TGTCACTGATTTTGAACTATAACGACCGCGTGAGTCAAAATGACGCATGATTATCTTTTACGTGACTTTT
AAGATTTAACTCATACGATAATTATATTGTTATTTCATGTTCTACTTACGTGATAACTTATTATATATAT
ATTTTCTTGTTATAGATATCGTCGGGTCGACATTGATTATTGACTAGTTATTAATAGTAATCAATTACGG
GGTCATTAGTTCATAGCCCATATATGGAGTTCCGCGTTACATAACTTACGGTAAATGGCCCGCCTGGCTG
ACCGCCCAACGACCCCCGCCCATTGACGTCAATAATGACGTATGTTCCCATAGTAACGCCAATAGGGACT
TTCCATTGACGTCAATGGGTGGAGTATTTACGGTAAACTGCCCACTTGGCAGTACATCAAGTGTATCATA
TGCCAAGTACGCCCCCTATTGACGTCAATGACGGTAAATGGCCCGCCTGGCATTATGCCCAGTACATGAC
CTTATGGGACTTTCCTACTTGGCAGTACATCTACGTATTAGTCATCGCTATTACCATGGTCGAGGTGAGC
CCCACGTTCTGCTTCACTCTCCCCATCTCCCCCCCCTCCCCACCCCCAATTTTGTATTTATTTATTTTTT
AATTATTTTGTGCAGCGATGGGGGCGGGGGGGGGGGGGGGGCGCGCGCCAGGCGGGGCGGGGCGGGGCGA
GGGGCGGGGCGGGGCGAGGCGGAGAGGTGCGGCGGCAGCCAATCAGAGCGGCGCGCTCCGAAAGTTTCCT
TTTATGGCGAGGCGGCGGCGGCGGCGGCCCTATAAAAAGCGAAGCGCGCGGCGGGCGGGAGTCGCTGCGT
TGCCTTCGCCCCGTGCCCCGCTCCGCGCCGCCTCGCGCCGCCCGCCCCGGCTCTGACTGACCGCGTTACT
CCCACAGGTGAGCGGGCGGGACGGCCCTTCTCCTCCGGGCTGTAATTAGCGCTTGGTTTAATGACGGCTC
GTTTCTTTTCTGTGGCTGCGTGAAAGCCTTAAAGGGCTCCGGGAGGGCCCTTTGTGCGGGGGGGAGCGGC
TCGGGGGGTGCGTGCGTGTGTGTGTGCGTGGGGAGCGCCGCGTGCGGCCCGCGCTGCCCGGCGGCTGTGA
GCGCTGCGGGCGCGGCGCGGGGCTTTGTGCGCTCCGCGTGTGCGCGAGGGGAGCGCGGCCGGGGGCGGTG
CCCCGCGGTGCGGGGGGGCTGCGAGGGGAACAAAGGCTGCGTGCGGGGTGTGTGCGTGGGGGGGTGAGCA
GGGGGTGTGGGCGCGGCGGTCGGGCTGTAACCCCCCCCTGCACCCCCCTCCCCGAGTTGCTGAGCACGGC
CCGGCTTCGGGTGCGGGGCTCCGTACGGGGCGTGGCGCGGGGCTCGCCGTGCCGGGCGGGGGGTGGCGGC
AGGTGGGGGTGCCGGGCGGGGCGGGGCCGCCTCGGGCCGGGGAGGGCTCGGGGGAGGGGCGCGGCGGCCC
CCGGAGCGCCGGCGGCTGTCGAGGCGCGGCGAGCCGCAGCCATTGCCTTTTATGGTAATCGTGCGAGAGG
GCGCAGGGACTTCCTTTGTCCCAAATCTGTGCGGAGCCGAAATCTGGGAGGCGCCGCCGCACCCCCTCTA
GCGGGCGCGGGGCGAAGCGGTGCGGCGCCGGCAGGAAGGAAATGGGCGGGGAGGGCCTTCGTGCGTCGCC
GCGCCGCCGTCCCCTTCTCCCTCTCCAGCCTCGGGGCTGTCCGCGGGGGGACGGCTGCCTTCGGGGGGGA
CGGGGCAGGGCGGGGTTCGGCTTCTGGCGTGTGACCGGCGGCTCTAGAGCCTCTGCTAACCATGTTCATG
CCTTCTTCTTTTTCCTACAGCTCCTGGGCAACGTGCTGGTTATTGTGCTGTCTCATCATTTTGGCAAAGA
ATTGCATGTCCACTCCAGACCCACCCCTGGGCGGAACTCCTCGGCCAGGTCCTTCCCCGGGCCCTGGCCC
TTCCCCTGGAGCCATGCTGGGCCCTAGCCCGGGTCCCTCGCCGGGCTCCGCCCACAGCATGATGGGGCCC
AGCCCAGGGCCGCCCTCAGCAGGACACCCCATCCCCACCCAGGGGCCTGGAGGGTACCCTCAGGACAACA
TGCACCAGATGCACAAGCCCATGGAGTCCATGCATGAGAAGGGCATGTCGGACGACCCGCGCTACAACCA
GATGAAAGGAATGGGGATGCGGTCAGGGGGCCATGCTGGGATGGGGCCCCCGCCCAGCCCCATGGACCAG
CACTCCCAAGGTTACCCCTCGCCCCTGGGTGGCTCTGAGCATGCCTCTAGTCCAGTTCCAGCCAGTGGCC
CGTCTTCGGGGCCCCAGATGTCTTCCGGGCCAGGAGGTGCCCCGCTGGATGGTGCTGACCCCCAGGCCTT
GGGGCAGCAGAACCGGGGCCCAACCCCATTTAACCAGAACCAGCTGCACCAGCTCAGAGCTCAGATCATG
GCCTACAAGATGCTGGCCAGGGGGCAGCCCCTCCCCGACCACCTGCAGATGGCGGTGCAGGGCAAGCGGC
CGATGCCCGGGATGCAGCAGCAGATGCCAACGCTACCTCCACCCTCGGTGTCCGCAACAGGACCCGGCCC
TGGCCCTGGCCCTGGCCCCGGCCCGGGTCCCGGCCCGGCACCTCCAAATTACAGCAGGCCTCATGGTATG
GGAGGGCCCAACATGCCTCCCCCAGGACCCTCGGGCGTGCCCCCCGGGATGCCAGGCCAGCCTCCTGGAG
GGCCTCCCAAGCCCTGGCCTGAAGGACCCATGGCGAATGCTGCTGCCCCCACGAGCACCCCTCAGAAGCT
GATTCCCCCGCAGCCAACGGGCCGCCCTTCCCCCGCGCCCCCTGCCGTCCCACCCGCCGCCTCGCCCGTG
ATGCCACCGCAGACCCAGTCCCCCGGGCAGCCGGCCCAGCCCGCGCCCATGGTGCCACTGCACCAGAAGC
AGAGCCGCATCACCCCCATCCAGAAGCCGCGGGGCCTCGACCCTGTGGAGATCCTGCAGGAGCGCGAGTA
CAGGCTGCAGGCTCGCATCGCACACCGAATTCAGGAACTTGAAAACCTTCCCGGGTCCCTGGCCGGGGAT
TTGCGAACCAAAGCGACCATTGAGCTCAAGGCCCTCAGGCTGCTGAACTTCCAGAGGCAGCTGCGCCAGG
AGGTGGTGGTGTGCATGCGGAGGGACACAGCGCTGGAGACAGCCCTCAATGCTAAGGCCTACAAGCGCAG
CAAGCGCCAGTCCCTGCGCGAGGCCCGCATCACTGAGAAGCTGGAGAAGCAGCAGAAGATCGAGCAGGAG
CGCAAGCGCCGGCAGAAGCACCAGGAATACCTCAATAGCATTCTCCAGCATGCCAAGGATTTCAAGGAAT
ATCACAGATCCGTCACAGGCAAAATCCAGAAGCTGACCAAGGCAGTGGCCACGTACCATGCCAACACGGA
GCGGGAGCAGAAGAAAGAGAACGAGCGGATCGAGAAGGAGCGCATGCGGAGGCTCATGGCTGAAGATGAG
GAGGGGTACCGCAAGCTCATCGACCAGAAGAAGGACAAGCGCCTGGCCTACCTCTTGCAGCAGACAGACG
AGTACGTGGCTAACCTCACGGAGCTGGTGCGGCAGCACAAGGCTGCCCAGGTCGCCAAGGAGAAAAAGAA
GAAAAAGAAAAAGAAGAAGGCAGAAAATGCAGAAGGACAGACGCCTGCCATTGGGCCGGATGGCGAGCCT
CTGGACGAGACCAGCCAGATGAGCGACCTCCCGGTGAAGGTGATCCACGTGGAGAGTGGGAAGATCCTCA
CAGGCACAGATGCCCCCAAAGCCGGGCAGCTGGAGGCCTGGCTCGAGATGAACCCGGGGTATGAAGTAGC
TCCGAGGTCTGATAGTGAAGAAAGTGGCTCAGAAGAAGAGGAAGAGGAGGAGGAGGAAGAGCAGCCGCAG
GCAGCACAGCCTCCCACCCTGCCCGTGGAGGAGAAGAAGAAGATTCCAGATCCAGACAGCGATGACGTCT
CTGAGGTGGACGCGCGGCACATCATTGAGAATGCCAAGCAAGATGTCGATGATGAATATGGCGTGTCCCA
GGCCCTTGCACGTGGCCTGCAGTCCTACTATGCCGTGGCCCATGCTGTCACTGAGAGAGTGGACAAGCAG
TCAGCGCTTATGGTCAATGGTGTCCTCAAACAGTACCAGATCAAAGGTTTGGAGTGGCTGGTGTCCCTGT
ACAACAACAACCTGAACGGCATCCTGGCCGACGAGATGGGCCTGGGGAAGACCATCCAGACCATCGCGCT
CATCACGTACCTCATGGAGCACAAACGCATCAATGGGCCCTTCCTCATCATCGTGCCTCTCTCAACGCTG
TCCAACTGGGCGTACGAGTTTGACAAGTGGGCCCCCTCCGTGGTGAAGGTGTCTTACAAGGGATCCCCAG
CAGCAAGACGGGCCTTTGTCCCCCAGCTCCGGAGTGGGAAGTTCAACGTCTTGCTGACGACGTACGAGTA
CATCATCAAAGACAAGCACATCCTCGCCAAGATCCGTTGGAAGTACATGATTGTGGACGAAGGTCACCGC
ATGAAGAACCACCACTGCAAGCTGACGCAGGTGCTCAACACGCACTATGTGGCACCCCGCCGCCTGCTGC
TGACGGGCACACCGCTGCAGAACAAGCTTCCCGAGCTCTGGGCGCTGCTCAACTTCCTGCTGCCCACCAT
CTTCAAGAGCTGCAGCACCTTCGAGCAGTGGTTTAACGCACCCTTTGCCATGACCGGGGAAAAGGTGGAC
CTGAATGAGGAGGAAACCATTCTCATCATCCGGCGTCTCCACAAAGTGCTGCGGCCCTTCTTGCTCCGAC
GACTCAAGAAGGAAGTCGAGGCCCAGTTGCCCGAAAAGGTGGAGTACGTCATCAAGTGCGACATGTCTGC
GCTGCAGCGAGTGCTCTACCGCCACATGCAGGCCAAGGGCGTGCTGCTGACTGATGGCTCCGAGAAGGAC
AAGAAGGGCAAAGGCGGCACCAAGACCCTGATGAACACCATCATGCAGCTGCGGAAGATCTGCAACCACC
CCTACATGTTCCAGCACATCGAGGAGTCCTTTTCCGAGCACTTGGGGTTCACTGGCGGCATTGTCCAAGG
GCTGGACCTGTACCGAGCCTCGGGTAAATTTGAGCTTCTTGATAGAATTCTTCCCAAACTCCGAGCAACC
AACCACAAAGTGCTGCTGTTCTGCCAAATGACCTCCCTCATGACCATCATGGAAGATTACTTTGCGTATC
GCGGCTTTAAATACCTCAGGCTTGATGGAACCACGAAGGCGGAGGACCGGGGCATGCTGCTGAAAACCTT
CAACGAGCCCGGCTCTGAGTACTTCATCTTCCTGCTCAGCACCCGGGCTGGGGGGCTCGGCCTGAACCTC
CAGTCGGCAGACACTGTGATCATTTTTGACAGCGACTGGAATCCTCACCAGGACCTGCAAGCGCAGGACC
GAGCCCACCGCATCGGGCAGCAGAACGAGGTGCGTGTGCTCCGCCTCTGCACCGTCAACAGCGTGGAGGA
GAAGATCCTAGCTGCAGCCAAGTACAAGCTCAACGTGGACCAGAAGGTGATCCAGGCCGGCATGTTCGAC
CAGAAGTCCTCCAGCCATGAGCGGCGCGCCTTCCTGCAGGCCATCCTGGAGCACGAGGAGCAGGATGAGG
AGGAAGACAAGGTGCCCGACGACGAGACCGTCAACCAGATGATCGCCCGGCACGAGGAGGAGTTTGATCT
GTTCATGCGCATGGACCTGGACCGCAGGCGCGAGGAGGCCCGCAACCCCAAGCGGAAGCCGCGCCTCATG
GAGGAGGACGAGCTCCCCTCGTGGATCATCAAGGACGACGCGGAGGTGGAGCGGCTGACCTGTGAGGAGG
AGGAGGAGAAGATGTTCGGCCGTGGCTCCCGCCACCGCAAGGAGGTGGACTACAGCGACTCACTGACGGA
GAAGCAGTGGCTCAAGGCCATCGAGGAGGGCACGCTGGAGGAGATCGAAGAGGAGGTCCGGCAGAAGAAA
TCATCACGGAAGCGCAAGCGAGACAGCGACGCCGGCTCCTCCACCCCGACCACCAGCACCCGCAGCCGCG
ACAAGGACGACGAGAGCAAGAAGCAGAAGAAGCGCGGGCGGCCGCCTGCCGAGAAACTCTCCCCTAACCC
ACCCAACCTCACCAAGAAGATGAAGAAGATTGTGGATGCCGTGATCAAGTACAAGGACAGCAGCAGTGGA
CGTCAGCTCAGCGAGGTCTTCATCCAGCTGCCCTCGCGAAAGGAGCTGCCCGAGTACTACGAGCTCATCC
GCAAGCCCGTGGACTTCAAGAAGATAAAGGAGCGCATTCGCAACCACAAGTACCGCAGCCTCAACGACCT
AGAGAAGGACGTCATGCTCCTGTGCCAGAACGCACAGACCTTCAACCTGGAGGGCTCCCTGATCTATGAA
GACTCCATCGTCTTGCAGTCGGTCTTCACCAGCGTGCGGCAGAAAATCGAGAAGGAGGATGACAGTGAAG
GCGAGGAGAGTGAGGAGGAGGAAGAGGGCGAGGAGGAAGGCTCCGAATCCGAATCTCGGTCCGTCAAAGT
GAAGATCAAGCTTGGCCGGAAGGAGAAGGCACAGGACCAGCTGAAGGGCGGCCGGCGGCGGCCGAGCCGA
GGGTCCCGAGCCAAGCCGGTCGTGAGTGACGATGACAGTGAGGAGGAACAAGAGGAGGACCGCTCAGGAA
GTGGCAGCGAAGAAGACACCGGTGGTTCTGGTGGTGGTTCTGGTGGTGGTTCTGGTGTGAGCAAGGGCGA
GGAGCTGTTCACCGGGGTGGTGCCCATCCTGGTCGAGCTGGACGGCGACGTAAACGGCCACAAGTTCAGC
GTGTCCGGCGAGGGCGAGGGCGATGCCACCTACGGCAAGCTGACCCTGAAGCTGATCTGCACCACCGGCA
AGCTGCCCGTGCCCTGGCCCACCCTCGTGACCACCCTGGGCTACGGCCTGCAGTGCTTCGCCCGCTACCC
CGACCACATGAAGCAGCACGACTTCTTCAAGTCCGCCATGCCCGAAGGCTACGTCCAGGAGCGCACCATC
TTCTTCAAGGACGACGGCAACTACAAGACCCGCGCCGAGGTGAAGTTCGAGGGCGACACCCTGGTGAACC
GCATCGAGCTGAAGGGCATCGACTTCAAGGAGGACGGCAACATCCTGGGGCACAAGCTGGAGTACAACTA
CAACAGCCACAACGTCTATATCACCGCCGACAAGCAGAAGAACGGCATCAAGGCCAACTTCAAGATCCGC
CACAACATCGAGGACGGCGGCGTGCAGCTCGCCGACCACTACCAGCAGAACACCCCCATCGGCGACGGCC
CCGTGCTGCTGCCCGACAACCACTACCTGAGCTACCAGTCCAAGCTGAGCAAAGACCCCAACGAGAAGCG
CGATCACATGGTCCTGCTGGAGTTCGTGACCGCCGCCGGGATCACTCTCGGCATGGACGAGCTGTACAAG
TGATGAGCGGCCGCAATTCACTCCTCAGGTGCAGGCTGCCTATCAGAAGGTGGTGGCTGGTGTGGCCAAT
GCCCTGGCTCACAAATACCACTGAGATCTTTTTCCCTCTGCCAAAAATTATGGGGACATCATGAAGCCCC
TTGAGCATCTGACTTCTGGCTAATAAAGGAAATTTATTTTCATTGCAATAGTGTGTTGGAATTTTTTGTG
TCTATCACTCGGAAGGACATATGGGAGGGCAAATCATTTAAAACATCAGAATGAGTATTTGGTTTAGAGT
TTGGCAACATATGCCCATATGCTGGCTGCCATGAACAAAGGTTGGCTATAAAGAGGTCATCAGTATATGA
AACAGCCCCCTGCTGTCCATTCCTTATTCCATAGAAAAGCCTTGACTTGAGGTTAGATTTTTTTTATATT
TTGTTTTGTGTTATTTTTTTCTTTAACATCCCTAAAATTTTCCTTACATGTTTTACTAGCCAGATTTTTC
CTCCTCTCCTGACTACTCCCAGTCATAGCTGTCCCTCTTCTCTTATGGAGATCCCTCGACCTGCACCGTC
TATGGAGATCGGATCCTTTGTTACTTTATAGAAGAAATTTTGAGTTTTTGTTTTTTTTTAATAAATAAAT
AAACATAAATAAATTGTTTGTTGAATTTATTATTAGTATGTAAGTGTAAATATAATAAAACTTAATATCT
ATTCAAATTAATAAATAAACCTCGATATACAGACCGATAAAACACATGCGTCAATTTTACGCATGATTAT
CTTTAACGTACGTCACAATATGATTATCTTTCTAGGGTTAAAGAGCTCCAGCTTTTGTTCCCTTTAGTGA
GGGTTAATTTCGAGCTTGGCGTAATCATGGTCATAGCTGTTTCCTGTGTGAAATTGTTATCCGCTCACAA
TTCCACACAACATACGAGCCGGAAGCATAAAGTGTAAAGCCTGGGGTGCCTAATGAGTGAGCTAACTCAC
ATTAATTGCGTTGCGCTCACTGCCCGCTTTCCAGTCGGGAAACCTGTCGTGCCAGCTGCATTAATGAATC
GGCCAACGCGCGGGGAGAGGCGGTTTGCGTATTGGGCGCTCTTCCGCTTCCTCGCTCACTGACTCGCTGC
GCTCGGTCGTTCGGCTGCGGCGAGCGGTATCAGCTCACTCAAAGGCGGTAATACGGTTATCCACAGAATC
AGGGGATAACGCAGGAAAGAACATGTGAGCAAAAGGCCAGCAAAAGGCCAGGAACCGTAAAAAGGCCGCG
TTGCTGGCGTTTTTCCATAGGCTCCGCCCCCCTGACGAGCATCACAAAAATCGACGCTCAAGTCAGAGGT
GGCGAAACCCGACAGGACTATAAAGATACCAGGCGTTTCCCCCTGGAAGCTCCCTCGTGCGCTCTCCTGT
TCCGACCCTGCCGCTTACCGGATACCTGTCCGCCTTTCTCCCTTCGGGAAGCGTGGCGCTTTCTCATAGC
TCACGCTGTAGGTATCTCAGTTCGGTGTAGGTCGTTCGCTCCAAGCTGGGCTGTGTGCACGAACCCCCCG
TTCAGCCCGACCGCTGCGCCTTATCCGGTAACTATCGTCTTGAGTCCAACCCGGTAAGACACGACTTATC
GCCACTGGCAGCAGCCACTGGTAACAGGATTAGCAGAGCGAGGTATGTAGGCGGTGCTACAGAGTTCTTG
AAGTGGTGGCCTAACTACGGCTACACTAGAAGGACAGTATTTGGTATCTGCGCTCTGCTGAAGCCAGTTA
CCTTCGGAAAAAGAGTTGGTAGCTCTTGATCCGGCAAACAAACCACCGCTGGTAGCGGTGGTTTTTTTGT
TTGCAAGCAGCAGATTACGCGCAGAAAAAAAGGATCTCAAGAAGATCCTTTGATCTTTTCTACGGGGTCT
GACGCTCAGTGGAACGAAAACTCACGTTAAGGGATTTTGGTCATG
Features (pLannotate 1.2.2; 18 found; start..end, strand, type, name):
     96..956     -  CDS            AmpR: β-lactamase; bla; confers resistance to ampicillin, carbenicillin, and related antibiotics
    957..1061    -  promoter       AmpR promoter: bla
   1114..1542    -  rep_origin     f1 ori (sequence partly withheld): f1 bacteriophage origin of replication; arrow indicates direction of (+) strand synthesis
   1547..1704    -  CDS            lacZα (fragment): LacZα fragment of β-galactosidase; lacZ fragment
   1707..1725    +  promoter       T7 promoter: promoter for bacteriophage T7 RNA polymerase
   2061..2440    +  enhancer       CMV enhancer: human cytomegalovirus immediate early enhancer
   2442..2719    +  promoter       chicken β-actin promoter: No description available
   2720..3732    +  intron         chimeric intron: chimera between introns from chicken β-actin and rabbit β-globin
   3788..8629    +  CDS            Smarca4: SMCA4_MOUSE - Also known as Baf190a, Brg1, Snf2b, Snf2l4. Experimental evidence at protein level: Swiss-Prot protein existence level 1. Involved in transcriptional activation and repression of select genes by chromatin remodeling (alteration of DNA-nucleosome topology). Component of SWI/SNF chromatin remodeling complexes that carry out key enzymatic activities, changing chromatin structure by altering DNA-histone contacts within a nucleosome in an ATP-dependent manner. Component of the CREST-BRG1 complex, a multiprotein complex that regulates promoter activation by orchestrating the calcium- d
   8669..9382    +  CDS            mVenus: mVenus is a basic (constitutively fluorescent) yellow fluorescent protein published in 2006, derived from Aequorea victoria. It is reported to be a rapidly-maturing monomer with moderate acid sensitivity.
   9396..9473    +  CDS            HBB (fragment): HBB_PONPY - Experimental evidence at transcript level: Swiss-Prot protein existence level 2. Involved in oxygen transport from the lung to the various peripheral tissues. From Pongo pygmaeus (Bornean orangutan).
   9544..9595    +  polyA_signal   β-globin poly(A) signal (fragment): rabbit β-globin polyadenylation signal (Gil and Proudfoot, 1987)
  10213..10231   -  promoter       T3 promoter: promoter for bacteriophage T3 RNA polymerase
  10274..10296   -  protein_bind   lac operator (fragment): The lac repressor binds to the lac operator to inhibit transcription in E. coli. This inhibition can be relieved by adding lactose or isopropyl-β-D-thiogalactopyranoside (IPTG). lac repressor encoded by lacI
  10300..10330   -  promoter       lac promoter: promoter for the E. coli lac operon
  10345..10366   -  protein_bind   CAP binding site: CAP binding activates transcription in the presence of cAMP. E. coli catabolite activator protein
  10379..10471   -  CDS            lacI (fragment): lac repressor; lacI; The lac repressor binds to the lac operator to inhibit transcription in E. coli. This inhibition can be relieved by adding lactose or isopropyl-β-D-thiogalactopyranoside (IPTG).
  10654..11242   -  rep_origin     ori: high-copy-number ColE1/pMB1/pBR322/pUC origin of replication
