>Addgene plasmid #153950 | pPB CAG SMARCA4-Venus | addgene full sequence | sequence record 305997 | Addgene NGS Result
TAATACGACTCACTATAGGGCGAATTGGGTACCTTAACCCTAGAAAGATAGTCTGCGTAAAATTGACGCA
TGCATTCTTGAAATATTGCTCTCTCTTTCTAAATAGCGCGAATCCGTCGCTGTGCATTTAGGACATCTCA
GTCGCCGCTTGGAGCTCCCGTGAGGCGTGCTTGTCAATGCGGTAAGTGTCACTGATTTTGAACTATAACG
ACCGCGTGAGTCAAAATGACGCATGATTATCTTTTACGTGACTTTTAAGATTTAACTCATACGATAATTA
TATTGTTATTTCATGTTCTACTTACGTGATAACTTATTATATATATATTTTCTTGTTATAGATATCGTCG
GGTCGACATTGATTATTGACTAGTTATTAATAGTAATCAATTACGGGGTCATTAGTTCATAGCCCATATA
TGGAGTTCCGCGTTACATAACTTACGGTAAATGGCCCGCCTGGCTGACCGCCCAACGACCCCCGCCCATT
GACGTCAATAATGACGTATGTTCCCATAGTAACGCCAATAGGGACTTTCCATTGACGTCAATGGGTGGAG
TATTTACGGTAAACTGCCCACTTGGCAGTACATCAAGTGTATCATATGCCAAGTACGCCCCCTATTGACG
TCAATGACGGTAAATGGCCCGCCTGGCATTATGCCCAGTACATGACCTTATGGGACTTTCCTACTTGGCA
GTACATCTACGTATTAGTCATCGCTATTACCATGGTCGAGGTGAGCCCCACGTTCTGCTTCACTCTCCCC
ATCTCCCCCCCCTCCCCACCCCCAATTTTGTATTTATTTATTTTTTAATTATTTTGTGCAGCGATGGGGG
CGGGGGGGGGGGGGGGGCGCGCGCCRGGSGGGGSGGGGSGGGGGGRGGGGSGGGGSGGGGSGAGGCGGAG
AGGTGCGGCGGCAGCCAATCAGAGCGGCGCGCTCCGAAAGTTTCCTTTTATGGCGAGGCGGCGGCGGCGG
CGGCCCTATAAAAAGCGAAGCGCGCGGCGGGCGGGAGTCGCTGCGCGCTGCCTTCGCCCCGTGCCCCGCT
CCGCCGCCGCCTCGCGCCGCCCGCCCCGGCTCTGACTGACCGCGTTACTCCCACAGGTGAGCGGGCGGGA
CGGCCCTTCTCCTCCGGGCTGTAATTAGCGCTTGGTTTAATGACGGCTTGTTTCTTTTCTGTGGCTGCGT
GAAAGCCTTGAGGGGCTCCGGGAGGGCCCTTTGTGCGGGGGGAGCGGCTCGGGGGGTGCGTGCGTGTGTG
TGTGCGTGGGGAGCGCCGCGTGCGGCTCCGCGCTGCCCGGCGGCTGTGAGCGCTGCGGGCGCGGCGCGGG
GCTTTGTGCGCTCCGCAGTGTGCGCGAGGGGAGCGCGGCCGGGGGCGGTGCCCCGCGGTGCGGGGGGGGC
TGCGAGGGGAACAAAGGCTGCGTGCGGGGTGTGTGCGTGGGGGGGTGAGCAGGGGGTGTGGGCGCGTCGG
TCGGGCTGCAACCCCCCCTGCACCCCCCTCCCCGAGTTGCTGAGCACGGCCCGGCTTCGGGTGCGGGGCT
CCGTACGGGGCGTGGCGCGGGGCTCGCCGTGCCGGGCGGGGGGTGGCGGCAGGTGGGGGTGCCGGGCGGG
GCGGGGCCGCCTCGGGCCGGGGAGGGCTCGGGGGAGGGGCGCGGCGGCCCCCGGAGCGCCGGCGGCTGTC
GAGGCGCGGCGAGCCGCAGCCATTGCCTTTTATGGTAATCGTGCGAGAGGGCGCAGGGACTTCCTTTGTC
CCAAATCTGTGCGGAGCCGAAATCTGGGAGGCGCCGCCGCACCCCCTCTAGCGGGCGCGGGGCGAAGCGG
TGCGGCGCCGGCAGGAAGGAAATGGGCGGGGAGGGCCTTCGTGCGTCGCCGCGCCGCCGTCCCCTTCTCC
CTCTCCAGCCTCGGGGCTGTCCGCGGGGGGACGGCTGCCTTCGGGGGGGACGGGGCAGGGCGGGGTTCGG
CTTCTGGCGTGTGACCGGCGGCTCTAGAGCCTCTGCTAACCATGTTCATGCCTTCTTCTTTTTCCTACAG
CTCCTGGGCAACGTGCTGGTTATTGTGCTGTCTCATCATTTTGGCAAAGAATTGCATGTCCACTCCAGAC
CCACCCCTGGGCGGAACTCCTCGGCCAGGTCCTTCCCCGGGCCCTGGCCCTTCCCCTGGAGCCATGCTGG
GCCCTAGCCCGGGTCCCTCGCCGGGCTCCGCCCACAGCATGATGGGGCCCAGCCCAGGGCCGCCCTCAGC
AGGACACCCCATCCCCACCCAGGGGCCTGGAGGGTACCCTCAGGACAACATGCACCAGATGCACAAGCCC
ATGGAGTCCATGCATGAGAAGGGCATGTCGGACGACCCGCGCTACAACCAGATGAAAGGAATGGGGATGC
GGTCAGGGGGCCATGCTGGGATGGGGCCCCCGCCCAGCCCCATGGACCAGCACTCCCAAGGTTACCCCTC
GCCCCTGGGTGGCTCTGAGCATGCCTCTAGTCCAGTTCCAGCCAGTGGCCCGTCTTCGGGGCCCCAGATG
TCTTCCGGGCCAGGAGGTGCCCCGCTGGATGGTGCTGACCCCCAGGCCTTGGGGCAGCAGAACCGGGGCC
CAACCCCATTTAACCAGAACCAGCTGCACCAGCTCAGAGCTCAGATCATGGCCTACAAGATGCTGGCCAG
GGGGCAGCCCCTCCCCGACCACCTGCAGATGGCGGTGCAGGGCAAGCGGCCGATGCCCGGGATGCAGCAG
CAGATGCCAACGCTACCTCCACCCTCGGTGTCCGCAACAGGACCCGGCCCTGGCCCTGGCCCTGGCCCCG
GCCCGGGTCCCGGCCCGGCACCTCCAAATTACAGCAGGCCTCATGGTATGGGAGGGCCCAACATGCCTCC
CCCAGGACCCTCGGGCGTGCCCCCCGGGATGCCAGGCCAGCCTCCTGGAGGGCCTCCCAAGCCCTGGCCT
GAAGGACCCATGGCGAATGCTGCTGCCCCCACGAGCACCCCTCAGAAGCTGATTCCCCCGCAGCCAACGG
GCCGCCCTTCCCCCGCGCCCCCTGCCGTCCCACCCGCCGCCTCGCCCGTGATGCCACCGCAGACCCAGTC
CCCCGGGCAGCCGGCCCAGCCCGCGCCCATGGTGCCACTGCACCAGAAGCAGAGCCGCATCACCCCCATC
CAGAAGCCGCGGGGCCTCGACCCTGTGGAGATCCTGCAGGAGCGCGAGTACAGGCTGCAGGCTCGCATCG
CACACCGAATTCAGGAACTTGAAAACCTTCCCGGGTCCCTGGCCGGGGATTTGCGAACCAAAGCGACCAT
TGAGCTCAAGGCCCTCAGGCTGCTGAACTTCCAGAGGCAGCTGCGCCAGGAGGTGGTGGTGTGCATGCGG
AGGGACACAGCGCTGGAGACAGCCCTCAATGCTAAGGCCTACAAGCGCAGCAAGCGCCAGTCCCTGCGCG
AGGCCCGCATCACTGAGAAGCTGGAGAAGCAGCAGAAGATCGAGCAGGAGCGCAAGCGCCGGCAGAAGCA
CCAGGAATACCTCAATAGCATTCTCCAGCATGCCAAGGATTTCAAGGAATATCACAGATCCGTCACAGGC
AAAATCCAGAAGCTGACCAAGGCAGTGGCCACGTACCATGCCAACACGGAGCGGGAGCAGAAGAAAGAGA
ACGAGCGGATCGAGAAGGAGCGCATGCGGAGGCTCATGGCTGAAGATGAGGAGGGGTACCGCAAGCTCAT
CGACCAGAAGAAGGACAAGCGCCTGGCCTACCTCTTGCAGCAGACAGACGAGTACGTGGCTAACCTCACG
GAGCTGGTGCGGCAGCACAAGGCTGCCCAGGTCGCCAAGGAGAAAAAGAAGAAAAAGAAAAAGAAGAAGG
CAGAAAATGCAGAAGGACAGACGCCTGCCATTGGGCCGGATGGCGAGCCTCTGGACGAGACCAGCCAGAT
GAGCGACCTCCCGGTGAAGGTGATCCACGTGGAGAGTGGGAAGATCCTCACAGGCACAGATGCCCCCAAA
GCCGGGCAGCTGGAGGCCTGGCTCGAGATGAACCCGGGGTATGAAGTAGCTCCGAGGTCTGATAGTGAAG
AAAGTGGCTCAGAAGAAGAGGAAGAGGAGGAGGAGGAAGAGCAGCCGCAGGCAGCACAGCCTCCCACCCT
GCCCGTGGAGGAGAAGAAGAAGATTCCAGATCCAGACAGCGATGACGTCTCTGAGGTGGACGCGCGGCAC
ATCATTGAGAATGCCAAGCAAGATGTCGATGATGAATATGGCGTGTCCCAGGCCCTTGCACGTGGCCTGC
AGTCCTACTATGCCGTGGCCCATGCTGTCACTGAGAGAGTGGACAAGCAGTCAGCGCTTATGGTCAATGG
TGTCCTCAAACAGTACCAGATCAAAGGTTTGGAGTGGCTGGTGTCCCTGTACAACAACAACCTGAACGGC
ATCCTGGCCGACGAGATGGGCCTGGGGAAGACCATCCAGACCATCGCGCTCATCACGTACCTCATGGAGC
ACAAACGCATCAATGGGCCCTTCCTCATCATCGTGCCTCTCTCAACGCTGTCCAACTGGGCGTACGAGTT
TGACAAGTGGGCCCCCTCCGTGGTGAAGGTGTCTTACAAGGGATCCCCAGCAGCAAGACGGGCCTTTGTC
CCCCAGCTCCGGAGTGGGAAGTTCAACGTCTTGCTGACGACGTACGAGTACATCATCAAAGACAAGCACA
TCCTCGCCAAGATCCGTTGGAAGTACATGATTGTGGACGAAGGTCACCGCATGAAGAACCACCACTGCAA
GCTGACGCAGGTGCTCAACACGCACTATGTGGCACCCCGCCGCCTGCTGCTGACGGGCACACCGCTGCAG
AACAAGCTTCCCGAGCTCTGGGCGCTGCTCAACTTCCTGCTGCCCACCATCTTCAAGAGCTGCAGCACCT
TCGAGCAGTGGTTTAACGCACCCTTTGCCATGACCGGGGAAAAGGTGGACCTGAATGAGGAGGAAACCAT
TCTCATCATCCGGCGTCTCCACAAAGTGCTGCGGCCCTTCTTGCTCCGACGACTCAAGAAGGAAGTCGAG
GCCCAGTTGCCCGAAAAGGTGGAGTACGTCATCAAGTGCGACATGTCTGCGCTGCAGCGAGTGCTCTACC
GCCACATGCAGGCCAAGGGCGTGCTGCTGACTGATGGCTCCGAGAAGGACAAGAAGGGCAAAGGCGGCAC
CAAGACCCTGATGAACACCATCATGCAGCTGCGGAAGATCTGCAACCACCCCTACATGTTCCAGCACATC
GAGGAGTCCTTTTCCGAGCACTTGGGGTTCACTGGCGGCATTGTCCAAGGGCTGGACCTGTACCGAGCCT
CGGGTAAATTTGAGCTTCTTGATAGAATTCTTCCCAAACTCCGAGCAACCAACCACAAAGTGCTGCTGTT
CTGCCAAATGACCTCCCTCATGACCATCATGGAAGATTACTTTGCGTATCGCGGCTTTAAATACCTCAGG
CTTGATGGAACCACGAAGGCGGAGGACCGGGGCATGCTGCTGAAAACCTTCAACGAGCCCGGCTCTGAGT
ACTTCATCTTCCTGCTCAGCACCCGGGCTGGGGGGCTCGGCCTGAACCTCCAGTCGGCAGACACTGTGAT
CATTTTTGACAGCGACTGGAATCCTCACCAGGACCTGCAAGCGCAGGACCGAGCCCACCGCATCGGGCAG
CAGAACGAGGTGCGTGTGCTCCGCCTCTGCACCGTCAACAGCGTGGAGGAGAAGATCCTAGCTGCAGCCA
AGTACAAGCTCAACGTGGACCAGAAGGTGATCCAGGCCGGCATGTTCGACCAGAAGTCCTCAAGCCATGA
GCGGCGCGCCTTCCTGCAGGCCATCCTGGAGCACGAGGAGCAGGATGAGGAGGAAGACAAGGTGCCCGAC
GACGAGACCGTCAACCAGATGATCGCCCGGCACGAGGAGGAGTTTGATCTGTTCATGCGCATGGACCTGG
ACCGCAGGCGCGAGGAGGCCCGCAACCCCAAGCGGAAGCCGCGCCTCATGGAGGAGGACGAGCTCCCCTC
GTGGATCATCAAGGACGACGCGGAGGTGGAGCGGCTGACCTGTGAGGAGGAGGAGGAGAAGATGTTCGGC
CGTGGCTCCCGCCACCGCAAGGAGGTGGACTACAGCGACTCACTGACGGAGAAGCAGTGGCTCAAGGCCA
TCGAGGAGGGCACGCTGGAGGAGATCGAAGAGGAGGTCCGGCAGAAGAAATCATCACGGAAGCGCAAGCG
AGACAGCGACGCCGGCTCCTCCACCCCGACCACCAGCACCCGCAGCCGCGACAAGGACGACGAGAGCAAG
AAGCAGAAGAAGCGCGGGCGGCCGCCTGCCGAGAAACTCTCCCCTAACCCACCCAACCTCACCAAGAAGA
TGAAGAAGATTGTGGATGCCGTGATCAAGTACAAGGACAGCAGCAGTGGACGTCAGCTCAGCGAGGTCTT
CATCCAGCTGCCCTCGCGAAAGGAGCTGCCCGAGTACTACGAGCTCATCCGCAAGCCCGTGGACTTCAAG
AAGATAAAGGAGCGCATTCGCAACCACAAGTACCGCAGCCTCAACGACCTAGAGAAGGACGTCATGCTCC
TGTGCCAGAACGCACAGACCTTCAACCTGGAGGGCTCCCTGATCTATGAAGACTCCATCGTCTTGCAGTC
GGTCTTCACCAGCGTGCGGCAGAAAATCGAGAAGGAGGATGACAGTGAAGGCGAGGAGAGTGAGGAGGAG
GAAGAGGGCGAGGAGGAAGGCTCCGAATCCGAATCTCGGTCCGTCAAAGTGAAGATCAAGCTTGGCCGGA
AGGAGAAGGCACAGGACCAGCTGAAGGGCGGCCGGCGGCGGCCGAGCCGAGGGTCCCGAGCCAAGCCGGT
CGTGAGTGACGATGACAGTGAGGAGGAACAAGAGGAGGACCGCTCAGGAAGTGGCAGCGAAGAAGACACC
GGTGGTTCTGGTGGTGGTTCTGGTGGTGGTTCTGGTGTGAGCAAGGGCGAGGAGCTGTTCACCGGGGTGG
TGCCCATCCTGGTCGAGCTGGACGGCGACGTAAACGGCCACAAGTTCAGCGTGTCCGGCGAGGGCGAGGG
CGATGCCACCTACGGCAAGCTGACCCTGAAGCTGATCTGCACCACCGGCAAGCTGCCCGTGCCCTGGCCC
ACCCTCGTGACCACCCTGGGCTACGGCCTGCAGTGCTTCGCCCGCTACCCCGACCACATGAAGCAGCACG
ACTTCTTCAAGTCCGCCATGCCCGAAGGCTACGTCCAGGAGCGCACCATCTTCTTCAAGGACGACGGCAA
CTACAAGACCCGCGCCGAGGTGAAGTTCGAGGGCGACACCCTGGTGAACCGCATCGAGCTGAAGGGCATC
GACTTCAAGGAGGACGGCAACATCCTGGGGCACAAGCTGGAGTACAACTACAACAGCCACAACGTCTATA
TCACCGCCGACAAGCAGAAGAACGGCATCAAGGCCAACTTCAAGATCCGCCACAACATCGAGGACGGCGG
CGTGCAGCTCGCCGACCACTACCAGCAGAACACCCCCATCGGCGACGGCCCCGTGCTGCTGCCCGACAAC
CACTACCTGAGCTACCAGTCCGCCCTGAGCAAAGACCCCAACGAGAAGCGCGATCACATGGTCCTGCTGG
AGTTCGTGACCGCCGCCGGGATCACTCTCGGCATGGACGAGCTGTACAAGTGATGAGCGGCCGCAATTCA
CTCCTCAGGTGCAGGCTGCCTATCAGAAGGTGGTGGCTGGTGTGGCCAATGCCCTGGCTCACAAATACCA
CTGAGATCTTTTTCCCTCTGCCAAAAATTATGGGGACATCATGAAGCCCCTTGAGCATCTGACTTCTGGC
TAATAAAGGAAATTTATTTTCATTGCAATAGTGTGTTGGAATTTTTTGTGTCTCTCACTCGGAAGGACAT
ATGGGAGGGCAAATCATTTAAAACATCAGAATGAGTATTTGGTTTAGAGTTTGGCAACATATGCCCATAT
GCTGGCTGCCATGAACAAAGGTTGGCTATAAAGAGGTCATCAGTATATGAAACAGCCCCCTGCTGTCCAT
TCCTTATTCCATAGAAAAGCCTTGACTTGAGGTTAGATTTTTTTTATATTTTGTTTTGTGTTATTTTTTT
CTTTAACATCCCTAAAATTTTCCTTACATGTTTTACTAGCCAGATTTTTCCTCCTCTCCTGACTACTCCC
AGTCATAGCTGTCCCTCTTCTCTTATGGAGATCCCTCGACCTGCACCGTCTATGGAGATCGGATCCTTTG
TTACTTTATAGAAGAAATTTTGAGTTTTTGTTTTTTTTTAATAAATAAATAAACATAAATAAATTGTTTG
TTGAATTTATTATTAGTATGTAAGTGTAAATATAATAAAACTTAATATCTATTCAAATTAATAAATAAAC
CTCGATATACAGACCGATAAAACACATGCGTCAATTTTACGCATGATTATCTTTAACGTACGTCACAATA
TGATTATCTTTCTAGGGTTAAAGAGCTCCAGCTTTTGTTCCCTTTAGTGAGGGTTAATTTCGAGCTTGGC
GTAATCATGGTCATAGCTGTTTCCTGTGTGAAATTGTTATCCGCTCACAATTCCACACAACATACGAGCC
GGAAGCATAAAGTGTAAAGCCTGGGGTGCCTAATGAGTGAGCTAACTCACATTAATTGCGTTGCGCTCAC
TGCCCGCTTTCCAGTCGGGAAACCTGTCGTGCCAGCTGCATTAATGAATCGGCCAACGCGCGGGGAGAGG
CGGTTTGCGTATTGGGCGCTCTTCCGCTTCCTCGCTCACTGACTCGCTGCGCTCGGTCGTTCGGCTGCGG
CGAGCGGTATCAGCTCACTCAAAGGCGGTAATACGGTTATCCACAGAATCAGGGGATAACGCAGGAAAGA
ACATGTGAGCAAAAGGCCAGCAAAAGGCCAGGAACCGTAAAAAGGCCGCGTTGCTGGCGTTTTTCCATAG
GCTCCGCCCCCCTGACGAGCATCACAAAAATCGACGCTCAAGTCAGAGGTGGCGAACCCGACAGGACTAT
AAAGATACCAGGCGTTTCCCCCTGGAAGCTCCCTCGTGCGCTCTCCTGTTCCGACCCTGCCGCTTACCGG
ATACCTGTCCGCCTTTCTCCCTTCGGGAAGCGTGGCGCTTTCTCATAGCTCACGCTGTAGGTATCTCAGT
TCGGTGTAGGTCGTTCGCTCCAAGCTGGGCTGTGTGCACGAACCCCCCGTTCAGCCCGACCGCTGCGCCT
TATCCGGTAACTATCGTCTTGAGTCCAACCCGGTAAGACACGACTTATCGCCACTGGCAGCAGCCACTGG
TAACAGGATTAGCAGAGCGAGGTATGTAGGCGGTGCTACAGAGTTCTTGAAGTGGTGGCCTAACTACGGC
TACACTAGAAGAACAGTATTTGGTATCTGCGCTCTGCTGAAGCCAGTTACCTTCGGAAAAAGAGTTGGTA
GCTCTTGATCCGGCAAACAAACCACCGCTGGTAGCGGTGGTTTTTTTGTTTGCAAGCAGCAGATTACGCG
CAGAAAAAAAGGATCTCAAGAAGATCCTTTGATCTTTTCTACGGGGTCTGACGCTCAGTGGAACGAAAAC
TCACGTTAAGGGATTTTGGTCATGAGATTATCAAAAAGGATCTTCACCTAGATCCTTTTAAATTAAAAAT
GAAGTTTTAAATCAATCTAAAGTATATATGAGTAAACTTGGTCTGACAGTTACCAATGCTTAATCAGTGA
GGCACCTATCTCAGCGATCTGTCTATTTCGTTCATCCATAGTTGCCTGACTCCCCGTCGTGTAGATAACT
ACGATACGGGAGGGCTTACCATCTGGCCCCAGTGCTGCAATGATACCGCGAGACCCACGCTCACCGGCTC
CAGATTTATCAGCAATAAACCAGCCAGCCGGAAGGGCCGAGCGCAGAAGTGGTCCTGCAACTTTATCCGC
CTCCATCCAGTCTATTAATTGTTGCCGGGAAGCTAGAGTAAGTAGTTCGCCAGTTAATAGTTTGCGCAAC
GTTGTTGCCATTGCTACAGGCATCGTGGTGTCACGCTCGTCGTTTGGTATGGCTTCATTCAGCTCCGGTT
CCCAACGATCAAGGCGAGTTACATGATCCCCCATGTTGTGCAAAAAAGCGGTTAGCTCCTTCGGTCCTCC
GATCGTTGTCAGAAGTAAGTTGGCCGCAGTGTTATCACTCATGGTTATGGCAGCACTGCATAATTCTCTT
ACTGTCATGCCATCCGTAAGATGCTTTTCTGTGACTGGTGAGTACTCAACCAAGTCATTCTGAGAATAGT
GTATGCGGCGACCGAGTTGCTCTTGCCCGGCGTCAATACGGGATAATACCGCGCCACATAGCAGAACTTT
AAAAGTGCTCATCATTGGAAAACGTTCTTCGGGGCGAAAACTCTCAAGGATCTTACCGCTGTTGAGATCC
AGTTCGATGTAACCCACTCGTGCACCCAACTGATCTTCAGCATCTTTTACTTTCACCAGCGTTTCTGGGT
GAGCAAAAACAGGAAGGCAAAATGCCGCAAAAAAGGGAATAAGGGCGACACGGAAATGTTGAATACTCAT
ACTCTTCCTTTTTCAATATTATTGAAGCATTTATCAGGGTTATTGTCTCATGAGCGGATACATATTTGAA
TGTATTTAGAAAAATAAACAAATAGGGGTTCCGCGCACATTTCCCCGAAAAGTGCCACCTAAATTGTAAG
CGTTAATATTTTGTTAAAATTCGCGTTAAATTTTTGTTAAATCAGCTCATTTTTTAACCAATAGGCCGAA
ATCGGCAAAATCCCTTATAAATCAAAAGAATAGACCGAGATAGGGT
[37 nt withheld, positions 10827-10863]
AAAGAACGTGGACTCCAACGTCAAAGG
[49 nt withheld, positions 10891-10939]
T
[91 nt withheld, positions 10941-11031]
G
[124 nt withheld, positions 11033-11156]
CCCATTCGCCATTCAGGCTGCGCAACTGTTGGGAAGGGCGATCGGTGCGGGCCTCTTCGCTATTACGCCA
GCTGGCGAAAGGGGGATGTGCTGCAAGGCGATTAAGTTGGGTAACGCCAGGGTTTTCCCAGTCACGACGT
TGTAAAACGACGGCCAGTGAATTG
Features (pLannotate 1.2.2; 18 found; start..end, strand, type, name):
      1..19      +  promoter       T7 promoter: promoter for bacteriophage T7 RNA polymerase
    355..734     +  enhancer       CMV enhancer: human cytomegalovirus immediate early enhancer
    736..1013    +  promoter       chicken β-actin promoter: No description available
   1014..2030    +  intron         chimeric intron: chimera between introns from chicken β-actin and rabbit β-globin
   2086..6927    +  CDS            Smarca4: SMCA4_MOUSE - Also known as Baf190a, Brg1, Snf2b, Snf2l4. Experimental evidence at protein level: Swiss-Prot protein existence level 1. Involved in transcriptional activation and repression of select genes by chromatin remodeling (alteration of DNA-nucleosome topology). Component of SWI/SNF chromatin remodeling complexes that carry out key enzymatic activities, changing chromatin structure by altering DNA-histone contacts within a nucleosome in an ATP-dependent manner. Component of the CREST-BRG1 complex, a multiprotein complex that regulates promoter activation by orchestrating the calcium- d
   6967..7680    +  CDS            Venus: Venus is a basic (constitutively fluorescent) yellow fluorescent protein published in 2002, derived from Aequorea victoria. It is reported to be a rapidly-maturing weak dimer with moderate acid sensitivity.
   7694..7771    +  CDS            HBB (fragment): HBB_PONPY - Experimental evidence at transcript level: Swiss-Prot protein existence level 2. Involved in oxygen transport from the lung to the various peripheral tissues. From Pongo pygmaeus (Bornean orangutan).
   7842..7897    +  polyA_signal   β-globin poly(A) signal: rabbit β-globin polyadenylation signal (Gil and Proudfoot, 1987)
   8511..8529    -  promoter       T3 promoter: promoter for bacteriophage T3 RNA polymerase
   8572..8594    -  protein_bind   lac operator (fragment): The lac repressor binds to the lac operator to inhibit transcription in E. coli. This inhibition can be relieved by adding lactose or isopropyl-β-D-thiogalactopyranoside (IPTG). lac repressor encoded by lacI
   8598..8628    -  promoter       lac promoter: promoter for the E. coli lac operon
   8643..8664    -  protein_bind   CAP binding site: CAP binding activates transcription in the presence of cAMP. E. coli catabolite activator protein
   8677..8769    -  CDS            lacI (fragment): lac repressor; lacI; The lac repressor binds to the lac operator to inhibit transcription in E. coli. This inhibition can be relieved by adding lactose or isopropyl-β-D-thiogalactopyranoside (IPTG).
   8952..9539    -  rep_origin     ori: high-copy-number ColE1/pMB1/pBR322/pUC origin of replication
   9710..10570   -  CDS            AmpR: β-lactamase; bla; confers resistance to ampicillin, carbenicillin, and related antibiotics
  10571..10675   -  promoter       AmpR promoter: bla
  10728..11156   -  rep_origin     f1 ori (sequence partly withheld): f1 bacteriophage origin of replication; arrow indicates direction of (+) strand synthesis
  11161..11318   -  CDS            lacZα (fragment): LacZα fragment of β-galactosidase; lacZ fragment
