[The description below was written by a language model from this plasmid's Addgene catalogue record and pLannotate feature annotations shown in this document.]
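Description:
pPB CAG SMARCA4-Venus is a piggyBac transposon plasmid of about 11.3 kb for mammalian expression. It delivers a fluorescently tagged form of the chromatin remodeller SMARCA4 (BRG1), the ATPase subunit of SWI/SNF complexes. The bacterial backbone is pBluescript-like. It carries a high-copy ColE1/pUC origin, an ampicillin resistance gene with its own promoter, an f1 origin, lacZα and lac promoter/operator remnants, and T7 and T3 promoters on either side of the cloned region. No mammalian selection marker is annotated.

The expression cassette is driven by the composite CAG promoter, annotated as the CMV immediate-early enhancer, the chicken β-actin promoter and a chimeric β-actin/β-globin intron, which gives strong constitutive expression in many cell types. Downstream is the SMARCA4 open reading frame, followed after a short gap by a Venus yellow fluorescent protein recorded as a C-terminal fusion, so the protein can be followed by fluorescence. The cassette ends in a rabbit β-globin 3′ region and polyadenylation signal; the small "HBB fragment" call probably reflects this globin sequence.

The catalogue lists the insert as human, whereas the automated annotation matched the mouse Smarca4 protein entry, probably because the orthologues are highly conserved. The two sequence records also label the fluorescent protein differently (Venus versus mVenus). The piggyBac terminal repeats are not annotated in either table, but the unannotated stretches flanking the cassette are where they would be expected. When piggyBac transposase is supplied in trans, such a cassette integrates stably into the host genome. The associated publication concerns modelling medulloblastoma in vivo and in human cerebellar organoids, which suggests its use for stable SMARCA4 expression in those systems.
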