Addgene plasmid #153950: pPB CAG SMARCA4-Venus
Purpose: piggyBac transposon vector with CAG promoter expressing SMARCA4-Venus fusion protein
Depositing lab: Luca Tiberi. Depositing organization: Universita degli Studi di Trento. Publication: Modeling medulloblastoma in vivo and with human cerebellar organoids. Ballabio C, Anderle M, Gianesello M, Lago C, Miele E, Cardano M, Aiello G, Piazza S, Caron D, Gianno F, Ciolfi A, Pedace L, Mastronuzzi A, Tartaglia M, Locatelli F, Ferretti E, Giangaspero F, Tiberi L. Nat Commun. 2020 Jan 29;11(1):583. doi: 10.1038/s41467-019-13989-3. PubMed 31996670.
Backbone
  Vector backbone: PiggyBac transposon
  Backbone size w/o insert (bp): 5719
  Vector type: Mammalian Expression
Growth in bacteria
  Bacterial resistance: Ampicillin, 100 μg/mL
  Growth temperature: 37°C
  Growth strain: DH5alpha
  Copy number: High Copy
Gene/Insert
  Gene/Insert name: SMARCA4
  Species: H. sapiens (human)
  Insert size (bp): 5598
  Entrez Gene: SMARCA4 (a.k.a. BAF190, BAF190A, BRG1, CSS4, MRD16, OTSC12, RTPS2, SNF2, SNF2-beta, SNF2L4, SNF2LB, SWI2, hSNF2b)
  Promoter: CAG
  Tag / fusion protein: Venus (C terminal on insert)
  Cloning method: Gibson Cloning
Terms and licenses: Academic/Nonprofit Terms; Industry Terms: Not Available to Industry
How to cite: pPB CAG SMARCA4-Venus was a gift from Luca Tiberi (Addgene plasmid # 153950 ; http://n2t.net/addgene:153950 ; RRID:Addgene_153950)
